>Addgene plasmid #22687 | pFNF | addgene full sequence | sequence record 311683 | Addgene NGS Result
CTAAATTGTAAGCGTTAATATTTTGTTAAAATTCGCGTTAAATTTTTGTTAAATCAGCTCATTTTTTAAC
CAATAGGCCGAAATCGGCAAAATCCCTTATAAATCAAAAGAATAGACCGAGATAGGGT
[37 nt withheld, positions 129-165]
AAAGAACGTGGACTCCAACGTCAAAGG
[49 nt withheld, positions 193-241]
T
[91 nt withheld, positions 243-333]
G
[124 nt withheld, positions 335-458]
CCCATTCGCCATTCAGGCTGCGCAACTGTTGGGAAGGGCGATCGGTGCGGGCCTCTTCGCTATTACGCCA
GCTGGCGAAAGGGGGATGTGCTGCAAGGCGATTAAGTTGGGTAACGCCAGGGTTTTCCCAGTCACGACGT
TGTAAAACGACGGCCAGTGAATTGTAATACGACTCACTATAGGGCGAATTGGGTACCGGGCCCCCCCTCG
AGGTCGACGGTATCGATAAGCTTGATATCGAATTCCGAAGTTCCTATTCTCTAGAAAGTATAGGAACTTC
AGGTCTGAAGAGGAGTTTACGTCCAGCCAAGCTAGCTTGGCTGCAGGTCGTCGAAATTCTACCGGGTAGG
GGAGGCGCTTTTCCCAAGGCAGTCTGGAGCATGCGCTTTAGCAGCCCCGCTGGGCACTTGGCGCTACACA
AGTGGCCTCTGGCCTCGCACACATTCCACATCCACCGGTAGGCGCCAACCGGCTCCGTTCTTTGGTGGCC
CCTTCGCGCCACCTTCTACTCCTCCCCTAGTCAGGAAGTTCCCCCCCGCCCCGCAGCTCGCGTCGTGCAG
GACGTGACAAATGGAAGTAGCACGTCTCACTAGTCTCGTGCAGATGGACAGCACCGCTGAGCAATGGAAG
CGGGTAGGCCTTTGGGGCAGCGGCCAATAGCAGCTTTGCTCCTTCGCTTTCTGGGCTCAGAGGCTGGGAA
GGGGTGGGTCCGGGGGCGGGCTCAGGGGCGGGCTCAGGGGCGGGGCGGGCGCCCGAAGGTCCTCCGGAGG
CCCGGCATTCTGCACGCTTCAAAAGCGCACGTCTGCCGCGCTGTTCTCCTCTTCCTCATCTCCGGGCCTT
TCGACCTGCAGCCTGTTGACAATTAATCATCGGCATAGTATATCGGCATAGTATAATACGACAAGGTGAG
GAACTAAACCATGGGATCGGCCATTGAACAAGATGGATTGCACGCAGGTTCTCCGGCCGCTTGGGTGGAG
AGGCTATTCGGCTATGACTGGGCACAACAGACAATCGGCTGCTCTGATGCCGCCGTGTTCCGGCTGTCAG
CGCAGGGGCGCCCGGTTCTTTTTGTCAAGACCGACCTGTCCGGTGCCCTGAATGAACTGCAGGACGAGGC
AGCGCGGCTATCGTGGCTGGCCACGACGGGCGTTCCTTGCGCAGCTGTGCTCGACGTTGTCACTGAAGCG
GGAAGGGACTGGCTGCTATTGGGCGAAGTGCCGGGGCAGGATCTCCTGTCATCTCACCTTGCTCCTGCCG
AGAAAGTATCCATCATGGCTGATGCAATGCGGCGGCTGCATACGCTTGATCCGGCTACCTGCCCATTCGA
CCACCAAGCGAAACATCGCATCGAGCGAGCACGTACTCGGATGGAAGCCGGTCTTGTCGATCAGGATGAT
CTGGACGAAGAGCATCAGGGGCTCGCGCCAGCCGAACTGTTCGCCAGGCTCAAGGCGCGCATGCCCGACG
GCGATGATCTCGTCGTGACCCATGGCGATGCCTGCTTGCCGAATATCATGGTGGAAAATGGCCGCTTTTC
TGGATTCATCGACTGTGGCCGGCTGGGTGTGGCGGACCGCTATCAGGACATAGCGTTGGCTACCCGTGAT
ATTGCTGAAGAGCTTGGCGGCGAATGGGCTGACCGCTTCCTCGTGCTTTACGGTATCGCCGCTCCCGATT
CGCAGCGCATCGCCTTCTATCGCCTTCTTGACGAGTTCTTCTGAGGGGATCAATTCTCTAGAGCTCGCTG
ATCAGCCTCGACTGTGCCTTCTAGTTGCCAGCCATCTGTTGTTTGCCCCTCCCCCGTGCCTTCCTTGACC
CTGGAAGGTGCCACTCCCACTGTCCTTTCCTAATAAAATGAGGAAATTGCATCGCATTGTCTGAGTAGGT
GTCATTCTATTCTGGGGGGTGGGGTGGGGCAGGACAGCAAGGGGGAGGATTGGGAAGACAATAGCAGGCA
TGCTGGGGATGCGGTGGGCTCTATGGCTTCTGAGGCGGAAAGAACCAGCTGGGGCTCGACTAGAGCTTGC
GGAACCCTTCGAAGTTCCTATTCTCTAGAAAGTATAGGAACTTCATCAGTCAGGTACATAATGGATCCAC
TAGTTCTAGAGCGGCCGCCACCGCGGTGGAGCTCCAGCTTTTGTTCCCTTTAGTGAGGGTTAATTTCGAG
CTTGGCGTAATCATGGTCATAGCTGTTTCCTGTGTGAAATTGTTATCCGCTCACAATTCCACACAACATA
CGAGCCGGAAGCATAAAGTGTAAAGCCTGGGGTGCCTAATGAGTGAGCTAACTCACATTAATTGCGTTGC
GCTCACTGCCCGCTTTCCAGTCGGGAAACCTGTCGTGCCAGCTGCATTAATGAATCGGCCAACGCGCGGG
GAGAGGCGGTTTGCGTATTGGGCGCTCTTCCGCTTCCTCGCTCACTGACTCGCTGCGCTCGGTCGTTCGG
CTGCGGCGAGCGGTATCAGCTCACTCAAAGGCGGTAATACGGTTATCCACAGAATCAGGGGATAACGCAG
GAAAGAACATGTGAGCAAAAGGCCAGCAAAAGGCCAGGAACCGTAAAAAGGCCGCGTTGCTGGCGTTTTT
CCATAGGCTCCGCCCCCCTGACGAGCATCACAAAAATCGACGCTCAAGTCAGAGGTGGCGAAACCCGACA
GGACTATAAAGATACCAGGCGTTTCCCCCTGGAAGCTCCCTCGTGCGCTCTCCTGTTCCGACCCTGCCGC
TTACCGGATACCTGTCCGCCTTTCTCCCTTCGGGAAGCGTGGCGCTTTCTCATAGCTCACGCTGTAGGTA
TCTCAGTTCGGTGTAGGTCGTTCGCTCCAAGCTGGGCTGTGTGCACGAACCCCCCGTTCAGCCCGACCGC
TGCGCCTTATCCGGTAACTATCGTCTTGAGTCCAACCCGGTAAGACACGACTTATCGCCACTGGCAGCAG
CCACTGGTAACAGGATTAGCAGAGCGAGGTATGTAGGCGGTGCTACAGAGTTCTTGAAGTGGTGGCCTAA
CTACGGCTACACTAGAAGAACAGTATTTGGTATCTGCGCTCTGCTGAAGCCAGTTACCTTCGGAAAAAGA
GTTGGTAGCTCTTGATCCGGCAAACAAACCACCGCTGGTAGCGGTGGTTTTTTTGTTTGCAAGCAGCAGA
TTACGCGCAGAAAAAAAGGATCTCAAGAAGATCCTTTGATCTTTTCTACGGGGTCTGACGCTCAGTGGAA
CGAAAACTCACGTTAAGGGATTTTGGTCATGAGATTATCAAAAAGGATCTTCACCTAGATCCTTTTAAAT
TAAAAATGAAGTTTTAAATCAATCTAAAGTATATATGAGTAAACTTGGTCTGACAGTTACCAATGCTTAA
TCAGTGAGGCACCTATCTCAGCGATCTGTCTATTTCGTTCATCCATAGTTGCCTGACTCCCCGTCGTGTA
GATAACTACGATACGGGAGGGCTTACCATCTGGCCCCAGTGCTGCAATGATACCGCGAGACCCACGCTCA
CCGGCTCCAGATTTATCAGCAATAAACCAGCCAGCCGGAAGGGCCGAGCGCAGAAGTGGTCCTGCAACTT
TATCCGCCTCCATCCAGTCTATTAATTGTTGCCGGGAAGCTAGAGTAAGTAGTTCGCCAGTTAATAGTTT
GCGCAACGTTGTTGCCATTGCTACAGGCATCGTGGTGTCACGCTCGTCGTTTGGTATGGCTTCATTCAGC
TCCGGTTCCCAACGATCAAGGCGAGTTACATGATCCCCCATGTTGTGCAAAAAAGCGGTTAGCTCCTTCG
GTCCTCCGATCGTTGTCAGAAGTAAGTTGGCCGCAGTGTTATCACTCATGGTTATGGCAGCACTGCATAA
TTCTCTTACTGTCATGCCATCCGTAAGATGCTTTTCTGTGACTGGTGAGTACTCAACCAAGTCATTCTGA
GAATAGTGTATGCGGCGACCGAGTTGCTCTTGCCCGGCGTCAATACGGGATAATACCGCGCCACATAGCA
GAACTTTAAAAGTGCTCATCATTGGAAAACGTTCTTCGGGGCGAAAACTCTCAAGGATCTTACCGCTGTT
GAGATCCAGTTCGATGTAACCCACTCGTGCACCCAACTGATCTTCAGCATCTTTTACTTTCACCAGCGTT
TCTGGGTGAGCAAAAACAGGAAGGCAAAATGCCGCAAAAAAGGGAATAAGGGCGACACGGAAATGTTGAA
TACTCATACTCTTCCTTTTTCAATATTATTGAAGCATTTATCAGGGTTATTGTCTCATGAGCGGATACAT
ATTTGAATGTATTTAGAAAAATAAACAAATAGGGGTTCCGCGCACATTTCCCCGAAAAGTGCCAC
Features (pLannotate 1.2.2; 20 found; start..end, strand, type, name):
     30..458     -  rep_origin     f1 ori (sequence partly withheld): f1 bacteriophage origin of replication; arrow indicates direction of (+) strand synthesis
    463..620     -  CDS            lacZα (fragment): LacZα fragment of β-galactosidase; lacZ fragment
    623..641     +  promoter       T7 promoter: promoter for bacteriophage T7 RNA polymerase
    650..704     -  misc_feature   MCS (fragment): pBluescript multiple cloning site
    705..738     +  protein_bind   FRT (minimal): supports FLP-mediated excision but not integration (Turan and Bode, 2011) FLP recombinase from the Saccharomyces cerevisiae 2μ plasmid
    802..1301    +  promoter       PGK promoter: mouse phosphoglycerate kinase 1 promoter
   1313..1360    +  promoter       EM7 promoter: synthetic bacterial promoter&nbsp
   1379..2182    +  CDS            NeoR/KanR: aminoglycoside phosphotransferase from Tn5; aph(3')-II (or nptII); confers resistance to neomycin, kanamycin, and G418 (Geneticin®)
   2220..2444    +  polyA_signal   bGH poly(A) signal: bovine growth hormone polyadenylation signal
   2448..2469    +  promoter       SV40 promoter (fragment): SV40 enhancer and early promoter
   2499..2532    +  protein_bind   FRT (minimal): supports FLP-mediated excision but not integration (Turan and Bode, 2011) FLP recombinase from the Saccharomyces cerevisiae 2μ plasmid
   2551..2592    -  misc_feature   MCS (fragment): pBluescript multiple cloning site
   2605..2623    -  promoter       T3 promoter: promoter for bacteriophage T3 RNA polymerase
   2668..2684    -  protein_bind   lac operator: The lac repressor binds to the lac operator to inhibit transcription in E. coli. This inhibition can be relieved by adding lactose or isopropyl-β-D-thiogalactopyranoside (IPTG). lac repressor encoded by lacI
   2692..2722    -  promoter       lac promoter: promoter for the E. coli lac operon
   2737..2758    -  protein_bind   CAP binding site: CAP binding activates transcription in the presence of cAMP. E. coli catabolite activator protein
   2771..2863    -  CDS            lacI (fragment): lac repressor; lacI; The lac repressor binds to the lac operator to inhibit transcription in E. coli. This inhibition can be relieved by adding lactose or isopropyl-β-D-thiogalactopyranoside (IPTG).
   3046..3634    -  rep_origin     ori: high-copy-number ColE1/pMB1/pBR322/pUC origin of replication
   3805..4665    -  CDS            AmpR: β-lactamase; bla; confers resistance to ampicillin, carbenicillin, and related antibiotics
   4666..4770    -  promoter       AmpR promoter: bla
