[The description below was written by a language model from this plasmid's Addgene catalogue record and pLannotate feature annotations shown in this document.]
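Description:
pFNF is a selection-cassette plasmid derived from the recombineering vector PL451. It is built on a pBluescript-type backbone and is catalogued for mouse gene targeting as well as mammalian and bacterial expression. The sequenced record is about 4.8 kb. It is maintained in E. coli through a high-copy ColE1/pUC origin and selected with ampicillin via an AmpR (β-lactamase) gene under its own promoter. An f1 phage origin is also present, along with remnants of the lacZα region, fragments of the multiple cloning site, and T7 and T3 promoters flanking the cassette.

The payload is an FRT–PGK–EM7–Neo*–bGH poly(A)–FRT cassette. The mouse PGK promoter and the synthetic bacterial EM7 promoter sit in tandem upstream of the Tn5 aminoglycoside phosphotransferase gene. The same marker therefore gives kanamycin resistance in bacteria, which is useful for selecting recombineered products, and G418 resistance in mammalian cells such as mouse embryonic stem cells. The bovine growth hormone polyadenylation signal terminates the transcript. Two minimal FRT sites in the same orientation bracket the whole unit, so FLP recombinase can excise the marker after a targeted clone has been identified, leaving a single FRT site behind.

The asterisk marks a glutamate-to-aspartate substitution in the Neo coding sequence (residue 185, corresponding to original residue 182), which reduces enzyme activity. The depositor notes that cells may need higher expression of this mutant protein to survive a given G418 dose, which could affect targeting efficiency in embryonic stem cells. The plasmid carries no gene of interest or homology arms, and it serves as a source of a removable FRT-flanked neo cassette for building targeting constructs.
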