Addgene plasmid #22687: pFNF
Depositing lab: Robert Benezra. Depositing organization: Memorial Sloan-Kettering Cancer Center. Publication: High levels of Id1 expression define B1 type adult neural stem cells. Nam HS, Benezra R. Cell Stem Cell. 2009 Nov 6. 5(5):515-26. 10.1016/j.stem.2009.08.017 PubMed 19896442.
Backbone
  Vector backbone: PL451
  Backbone size w/o insert (bp): 5000
  Vector type: Mammalian Expression, Bacterial Expression, Mouse Targeting
  Selectable markers: Neomycin (select with G418)
Growth in bacteria
  Bacterial resistance: Ampicillin, 100 μg/mL
  Growth temperature: 37°C
  Growth strain: DH5alpha
  Copy number: High Copy
Gene/Insert
  Gene/Insert name: Neo*
  Insert size (bp): 700
  Mutation: FRT-pPGK-pEM7-Neo*-bpA-FRT
  Cloning method: Restriction Enzyme
  Sequencing primers: 5′ n/a
Resource information
  A portion of this plasmid was derived from a plasmid made by: N. Copeland
Terms and licenses: Academic/Nonprofit Terms; Industry Terms: Not Available to Industry
Depositor comments: The Neo* coding sequence has an E to D mutation at residue 185 corresponding to the original residue 182 (see Yenofsky et al., 1990, https://doi.org/10.1073/pnas.87.9.3435) Its reduced activity could mean that the cell would have to have higher level of the mutant protein expressed in order to achieve drug resistance at the same G418 dose. This could be relevant to mouse embryonic stem cell gene targeting efficiency (also see Hanson and Sedivy, 1995, https://doi.org/10.1128/mcb.15.1.45)
How to cite: pFNF was a gift from Robert Benezra (Addgene plasmid # 22687 ; http://n2t.net/addgene:22687 ; RRID:Addgene_22687)
