>Addgene plasmid #22687 | pFNF | addgene partial sequence | sequence record 28542 | 22687 with mPGK-F
TCATCTCCGGGCCTTTCGACCTGCAGCCTGTTGACAATTAATCATCGGCATAGTATATCGGCATAGTATA
ATACGACAAGGTGAGGAACTAAACCATGGGATCGGCCATTGAACAAGATGGATTGCACGCAGGTTCTCCG
GCCGCTTGGGTGGAGAGGCTATTCGGCTATGACTGGGCACAACAGACAATCGGCTGCTCTGATGCCGCCG
TGTTCCGGCTGTCAGCGCAGGGGCGCCCGGTTCTTTTTGTCAAGACCGACCTGTCCGGTGCCCTGAATGA
ACTGCAGGACGAGGCAGCGCGGCTATCGTGGCTGGCCACGACGGGCGTTCCTTGCGCAGCTGTGCTCGAC
GTTGTCACTGAAGCGGGAAGGGACTGGCTGCTATTGGGCGAAGTGCCGGGGCAGGATCTCCTGTCATCTC
ACCTTGCTCCTGCCGAGAAAGTATCCATCATGGCTGATGCAATGCGGCGGCTGCATACGCTTGATCCGGC
TACCTGCCCATTCGACCACCAAGCGAAACATCGCATCGAGCGAGCACGTACTCGGATGGAAGCCGGTCTT
GTCGATCAGGATGATCTGGACGAAGAGCATCAGGGGCTCGCGCCAGCCGAACTGTTCGCCAGGCTCAAGG
CGCGCATGCCCGACGGCGATGATCTCGTCGTGACCCATGGCGATGCCTGCTTGCCG
